>Addgene plasmid #127310 | pcDNA3.1(+)/AAA-stop-nLuc-3XFLAG | addgene full sequence | sequence record 247713 | Addgene NGS Result
GACGGATCGGGAGATCTCCCGATCCCCTATGGTGCACTCTCAGTACAATCTGCTCTGATGCCGCATAGTT
AAGCCAGTATCTGCTCCCTGCTTGTGTGTTGGAGGTCGCTGAGTAGTGCGCGAGCAAAATTTAAGCTACA
ACAAGGCAAGGCTTGACCGACAATTGCATGAAGAATCTGCTTAGGGTTAGGCGTTTTGCGCTGCTTCGCG
ATGTACGGGCCAGATATACGCGTTGACATTGATTATTGACTAGTTATTAATAGTAATCAATTACGGGGTC
ATTAGTTCATAGCCCATATATGGAGTTCCGCGTTACATAACTTACGGTAAATGGCCCGCCTGGCTGACCG
CCCAACGACCCCCGCCCATTGACGTCAATAATGACGTATGTTCCCATAGTAACGCCAATAGGGACTTTCC
ATTGACGTCAATGGGTGGAGTATTTACGGTAAACTGCCCACTTGGCAGTACATCAAGTGTATCATATGCC
AAGTACGCCCCCTATTGACGTCAATGACGGTAAATGGCCCGCCTGGCATTATGCCCAGTACATGACCTTA
TGGGACTTTCCTACTTGGCAGTACATCTACGTATTAGTCATCGCTATTACCATGGTGATGCGGTTTTGGC
AGTACATCAATGGGCGTGGATAGCGGTTTGACTCACGGGGATTTCCAAGTCTCCACCCCATTGACGTCAA
TGGGAGTTTGTTTTGGCACCAAAATCAACGGGACTTTCCAAAATGTCGTAACAACTCCGCCCCATTGACG
CAAATGGGCGGTAGGCGTGTACGGTGGGAGGTCTATATAAGCAGAGCTCTCTGGCTAACTAGAGAACCCA
CTGCTTACTGGCTTATCGAAATTAATACGACTCACTATAGGGAGACCCAAGCTGGCTAGCGTTTAAACTT
AAGCTTGGCAATCCGGTACTGTTGGTAAATAAGCCACCAAATAAGTCTTCACACTCGAAGATTTCGTTGG
GGACTGGCGACAGACAGCCGGCTACAACCTGGACCAAGTCCTTGAACAGGGAGGTGTGTCCAGTTTGTTT
CAGAATCTCGGGGTGTCCGTAACTCCGATCCAAAGGATTGTCCTGAGCGGTGAAAATGGGCTGAAGATCG
ACATCCATGTCATCATCCCGTATGAAGGTCTGAGCGGCGACCAAATGGGCCAGATCGAAAAAATTTTTAA
GGTGGTGTACCCTGTGGATGATCATCACTTTAAGGTGATCCTGCACTATGGCACACTGGTAATCGACGGG
GTTACGCCGAACATGATCGACTATTTCGGACGGCCGTATGAAGGCATCGCCGTGTTCGACGGCAAAAAGA
TCACTGTAACAGGGACCCTGTGGAACGGCAACAAAATTATCGACGAGCGCCTGATCAACCCCGACGGCTC
CCTGCTGTTCCGAGTAACCATCAACGGAGTGACCGGCTGGCGGCTGTGCGAACGCATTCTGGCGGACTAC
AAAGACCATGACGGTGATTATAAAGATCATGACATCGATTACAAGGATGACGATGACAAGTAAGGCCGCG
ACTCTAGAGGGCCCGTTTAAACCCGCTGATCAGCCTCGACTGTGCCTTCTAGTTGCCAGCCATCTGTTGT
TTGCCCCTCCCCCGTGCCTTCCTTGACCCTGGAAGGTGCCACTCCCACTGTCCTTTCCTAATAAAATGAG
GAAATTGCATCGCATTGTCTGAGTAGGTGTCATTCTATTCTGGGGGGTGGGGTGGGGCAGGACAGCAAGG
GGGAGGATTGGGAAGACAATAGCAGGCATGCTGGGGATGCGGTGGGCTCTATGGCTTCTGAGGCGGAAAG
AACCAGCTGGGGCTCTAGGGGGTATCCCC
[124 nt withheld, positions 1850-1973]
C
[91 nt withheld, positions 1975-2065]
A
[49 nt withheld, positions 2067-2115]
CCTTTGACGTTGGAGTCCACGTTCTTT
[37 nt withheld, positions 2143-2179]
ACCCTATCTCGGTCTATTCTTTTGATTTATAAGGGATTTTGCCGATTTCGGCCTATTGGTTAAAAAATGA
GCTGATTTAACAAAAATTTAACGCGAATTAATTCTGTGGAATGTGTGTCAGTTAGGGTGTGGAAAGTCCC
CAGGCTCCCCAGCAGGCAGAAGTATGCAAAGCATGCATCTCAATTAGTCAGCAACCAGGTGTGGAAAGTC
CCCAGGCTCCCCAGCAGGCAGAAGTATGCAAAGCATGCATCTCAATTAGTCAGCAACCATAGTCCCGCCC
CTAACTCCGCCCATCCCGCCCCTAACTCCGCCCAGTTCCGCCCATTCTCCGCCCCATGGCTGACTAATTT
TTTTTATTTATGCAGAGGCCGAGGCCGCCTCTGCCTCTGAGCTATTCCAGAAGTAGTGAGGAGGCTTTTT
TGGAGGCCTAGGCTTTTGCAAAAAGCTCCCGGGAGCTTGTATATCCATTTTCGGATCTGATCAAGAGACA
GGATGAGGATCGTTTCGCATGATTGAACAAGATGGATTGCACGCAGGTTCTCCGGCCGCTTGGGTGGAGA
GGCTATTCGGCTATGACTGGGCACAACAGACAATCGGCTGCTCTGATGCCGCCGTGTTCCGGCTGTCAGC
GCAGGGGCGCCCGGTTCTTTTTGTCAAGACCGACCTGTCCGGTGCCCTGAATGAACTGCAGGACGAGGCA
GCGCGGCTATCGTGGCTGGCCACGACGGGCGTTCCTTGCGCAGCTGTGCTCGACGTTGTCACTGAAGCGG
GAAGGGACTGGCTGCTATTGGGCGAAGTGCCGGGGCAGGATCTCCTGTCATCTCACCTTGCTCCTGCCGA
GAAAGTATCCATCATGGCTGATGCAATGCGGCGGCTGCATACGCTTGATCCGGCTACCTGCCCATTCGAC
CACCAAGCGAAACATCGCATCGAGCGAGCACGTACTCGGATGGAAGCCGGTCTTGTCGATCAGGATGATC
TGGACGAAGAGCATCAGGGGCTCGCGCCAGCCGAACTGTTCGCCAGGCTCAAGGCGCGCATGCCCGACGG
CGAGGATCTCGTCGTGACCCATGGCGATGCCTGCTTGCCGAATATCATGGTGGAAAATGGCCGCTTTTCT
GGATTCATCGACTGTGGCCGGCTGGGTGTGGCGGACCGCTATCAGGACATAGCGTTGGCTACCCGTGATA
TTGCTGAAGAGCTTGGCGGCGAATGGGCTGACCGCTTCCTCGTGCTTTACGGTATCGCCGCTCCCGATTC
GCAGCGCATCGCCTTCTATCGCCTTCTTGACGAGTTCTTCTGAGCGGGACTCTGGGGTTCGAAATGACCG
ACCAAGCGACGCCCAACCTGCCATCACGAGATTTCGATTCCACCGCCGCCTTCTATGAAAGGTTGGGCTT
CGGAATCGTTTTCCGGGACGCCGGCTGGATGATCCTCCAGCGCGGGGATCTCATGCTGGAGTTCTTCGCC
CACCCCAACTTGTTTATTGCAGCTTATAATGGTTACAAATAAAGCAATAGCATCACAAATTTCACAAATA
AAGCATTTTTTTCACTGCATTCTAGTTGTGGTTTGTCCAAACTCATCAATGTATCTTATCATGTCTGTAT
ACCGTCGACCTCTAGCTAGAGCTTGGCGTAATCATGGTCATAGCTGTTTCCTGTGTGAAATTGTTATCCG
CTCACAATTCCACACAACATACGAGCCGGAAGCATAAAGTGTAAAGCCTGGGGTGCCTAATGAGTGAGCT
AACTCACATTAATTGCGTTGCGCTCACTGCCCGCTTTCCAGTCGGGAAACCTGTCGTGCCAGCTGCATTA
ATGAATCGGCCAACGCGCGGGGAGAGGCGGTTTGCGTATTGGGCGCTCTTCCGCTTCCTCGCTCACTGAC
TCGCTGCGCTCGGTCGTTCGGCTGCGGCGAGCGGTATCAGCTCACTCAAAGGCGGTAATACGGTTATCCA
CAGAATCAGGGGATAACGCAGGAAAGAACATGTGAGCAAAAGGCCAGCAAAAGGCCAGGAACCGTAAAAA
GGCCGCGTTGCTGGCGTTTTTCCATAGGCTCCGCCCCCCTGACGAGCATCACAAAAATCGACGCTCAAGT
CAGAGGTGGCGAAACCCGACAGGACTATAAAGATACCAGGCGTTTCCCCCTGGAAGCTCCCTCGTGCGCT
CTCCTGTTCCGACCCTGCCGCTTACCGGATACCTGTCCGCCTTTCTCCCTTCGGGAAGCGTGGCGCTTTC
TCATAGCTCACGCTGTAGGTATCTCAGTTCGGTGTAGGTCGTTCGCTCCAAGCTGGGCTGTGTGCACGAA
CCCCCCGTTCAGCCCGACCGCTGCGCCTTATCCGGTAACTATCGTCTTGAGTCCAACCCGGTAAGACACG
ACTTATCGCCACTGGCAGCAGCCACTGGTAACAGGATTAGCAGAGCGAGGTATGTAGGCGGTGCTACAGA
GTTCTTGAAGTGGTGGCCTAACTACGGCTACACTAGAAGAACAGTATTTGGTATCTGCGCTCTGCTGAAG
CCAGTTACCTTCGGAAAAAGAGTTGGTAGCTCTTGATCCGGCAAACAAACCACCGCTGGTAGCGGTGGTT
TTTTTGTTTGCAAGCAGCAGATTACGCGCAGAAAAAAAGGATCTCAAGAAGATCCTTTGATCTTTTCTAC
GGGGTCTGACGCTCAGTGGAACGAAAACTCACGTTAAGGGATTTTGGTCATGAGATTATCAAAAAGGATC
TTCACCTAGATCCTTTTAAATTAAAAATGAAGTTTTAAATCAATCTAAAGTATATATGAGTAAACTTGGT
CTGACAGTTACCAATGCTTAATCAGTGAGGCACCTATCTCAGCGATCTGTCTATTTCGTTCATCCATAGT
TGCCTGACTCCCCGTCGTGTAGATAACTACGATACGGGAGGGCTTACCATCTGGCCCCAGTGCTGCAATG
ATACCGCGAGACCCACGCTCACCGGCTCCAGATTTATCAGCAATAAACCAGCCAGCCGGAAGGGCCGAGC
GCAGAAGTGGTCCTGCAACTTTATCCGCCTCCATCCAGTCTATTAATTGTTGCCGGGAAGCTAGAGTAAG
TAGTTCGCCAGTTAATAGTTTGCGCAACGTTGTTGCCATTGCTACAGGCATCGTGGTGTCACGCTCGTCG
TTTGGTATGGCTTCATTCAGCTCCGGTTCCCAACGATCAAGGCGAGTTACATGATCCCCCATGTTGTGCA
AAAAAGCGGTTAGCTCCTTCGGTCCTCCGATCGTTGTCAGAAGTAAGTTGGCCGCAGTGTTATCACTCAT
GGTTATGGCAGCACTGCATAATTCTCTTACTGTCATGCCATCCGTAAGATGCTTTTCTGTGACTGGTGAG
TACTCAACCAAGTCATTCTGAGAATAGTGTATGCGGCGACCGAGTTGCTCTTGCCCGGCGTCAATACGGG
ATAATACCGCGCCACATAGCAGAACTTTAAAAGTGCTCATCATTGGAAAACGTTCTTCGGGGCGAAAACT
CTCAAGGATCTTACCGCTGTTGAGATCCAGTTCGATGTAACCCACTCGTGCACCCAACTGATCTTCAGCA
TCTTTTACTTTCACCAGCGTTTCTGGGTGAGCAAAAACAGGAAGGCAAAATGCCGCAAAAAAGGGAATAA
GGGCGACACGGAAATGTTGAATACTCATACTCTTCCTTTTTCAATATTATTGAAGCATTTATCAGGGTTA
TTGTCTCATGAGCGGATACATATTTGAATGTATTTAGAAAAATAAACAAATAGGGGTTCCGCGCACATTT
CCCCGAAAAGTGCCACCTGACGTC
Features (pLannotate 1.2.2; 21 found; start..end, strand, type, name):
     28..80      -  misc_feature   bom (fragment): basis of mobility region from pBR322
    235..614     +  enhancer       CMV enhancer: human cytomegalovirus immediate early enhancer
    615..818     +  promoter       CMV promoter: human cytomegalovirus (CMV) immediate early promoter
    814..847     +  LTR            5' LTR (truncated) (fragment): truncated 5' long terminal repeat (LTR) from HIV-1
    863..881     +  promoter       T7 promoter: promoter for bacteriophage T7 RNA polymerase
    955..1464    +  CDS            Nluc: NanoLuc® luciferase human codon-optimized
   1465..1530    +  CDS            3xFLAG: three tandem FLAG® epitope tags, followed by an enterokinase cleavage site
   1580..1804    +  polyA_signal   bGH poly(A) signal: bovine growth hormone polyadenylation signal
   1808..1829    +  promoter       SV40 promoter (fragment): SV40 enhancer and early promoter
   1850..2278    +  rep_origin     f1 ori (sequence partly withheld): f1 bacteriophage origin of replication; arrow indicates direction of (+) strand synthesis
   2292..2621    +  promoter       SV40 promoter: SV40 enhancer and early promoter
   2688..3479    +  CDS            neo: KKA2_KLEPN - Also known as kan, nptII. Experimental evidence at protein level: Swiss-Prot protein existence level 1. Resistance to kanamycin, neomycin, paromomycin, ribostamycin, butirosin and gentamicin B. From Klebsiella pneumoniae.
   3503..3661    +  CDS            ble (fragment): BLE_KLEPN - Experimental evidence at protein level: Swiss-Prot protein existence level 1. Binding protein with a strong affinity to the bleomycin family of antibiotics. Binds to CL990; an antimitotic-antibiotic compound. From Klebsiella pneumoniae.
   3656..3777    +  polyA_signal   SV40 poly(A) signal: SV40 polyadenylation signal
   3850..3866    -  protein_bind   lac operator: The lac repressor binds to the lac operator to inhibit transcription in E. coli. This inhibition can be relieved by adding lactose or isopropyl-β-D-thiogalactopyranoside (IPTG). lac repressor encoded by lacI
   3874..3904    -  promoter       lac promoter: promoter for the E. coli lac operon
   3919..3940    -  protein_bind   CAP binding site: CAP binding activates transcription in the presence of cAMP. E. coli catabolite activator protein
   3953..4045    -  CDS            lacI (fragment): lac repressor; lacI; The lac repressor binds to the lac operator to inhibit transcription in E. coli. This inhibition can be relieved by adding lactose or isopropyl-β-D-thiogalactopyranoside (IPTG).
   4228..4816    -  rep_origin     ori: high-copy-number ColE1/pMB1/pBR322/pUC origin of replication
   4987..5847    -  CDS            AmpR: β-lactamase; bla; confers resistance to ampicillin, carbenicillin, and related antibiotics
   5848..5952    -  promoter       AmpR promoter: bla
