[The description below was written by a language model from this plasmid's Addgene catalogue record and pLannotate feature annotations shown in this document.]
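Description:
pcDNA3.1(+)/AAA-stop-nLuc-3XFLAG is a mammalian expression plasmid of about 6 kb built on the pcDNA3.1(+) backbone. It is maintained in E. coli through a high-copy ColE1/pUC-type origin and an ampicillin-resistance (β-lactamase) gene. For selection in mammalian cells it carries a neomycin phosphotransferase cassette driven by the SV40 enhancer/early promoter and terminated by the SV40 poly(A) signal, allowing G418 selection. An f1 phage origin is also present. Several short annotated fragments (bom, lac promoter/operator, lacI, ble and a truncated HIV-1 LTR match) appear to be backbone remnants or partial sequence matches rather than functional payload elements.

The insert, cloned between HindIII and ApaI, is a human codon-optimized NanoLuc luciferase (nLuc) coding sequence fused at its C terminus to a 3xFLAG epitope tag. It sits downstream of the CMV immediate-early enhancer and promoter and upstream of the bovine growth hormone polyadenylation signal. A T7 promoter lies between the CMV promoter and the insert, which could in principle allow in vitro transcription of the reporter mRNA. According to the record, the reporter's normal start codon is replaced by AAA, a negative-control codon, and a stop codon follows it immediately, so any translation beginning at that position is terminated before it reaches the luciferase. The construct therefore serves as a background control within a set of nLuc reporters for measuring start-codon usage. The associated study concerns non-AUG translation initiation and its resistance to protein synthesis inhibitors. Any residual signal can be read out by luminescence or by anti-FLAG detection.
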