Addgene plasmid #127310: pcDNA3.1(+)/AAA-stop-nLuc-3XFLAG
Purpose: Express 3xFLAG tagged nanoLuciferase (nLuc) from negative control AAA start codon, but translation terminated immediately by stop codon
Depositing lab: Jeremy Wilusz. Depositing organization: University of Pennsylvania. Publication: Ribosome queuing enables non-AUG translation to be resistant to multiple protein synthesis inhibitors. Kearse MG, Goldman DH, Choi J, Nwaezeapu C, Liang D, Green KM, Goldstrohm AC, Todd PK, Green R, Wilusz JE. Genes Dev. 2019 Jun 6. pii: gad.324715.119. doi: 10.1101/gad.324715.119. PubMed 31171704.
Backbone
  Vector backbone: pcDNA3.1(+)
  Total vector size (bp): 5980
  Vector type: Mammalian Expression
  Selectable markers: Neomycin (select with G418)
Growth in bacteria
  Bacterial resistance: Ampicillin, 100 μg/mL
  Growth temperature: 37°C
  Growth strain: DH5alpha
  Copy number: High Copy
Gene/Insert
  Gene/Insert name: nanoLuciferase (alt name: nLuc)
  Promoter: CMV
  Tag / fusion protein: 3xFLAG (C terminal on insert)
  Cloning method: Restriction Enzyme; 5′ cloning site HindIII (not destroyed); 3′ cloning site ApaI (not destroyed)
  Sequencing primers: 5′ CGCAAATGGGCGGTAGGCGTG
Terms and licenses: Academic/Nonprofit Terms; Industry Terms: Not Available to Industry
How to cite: pcDNA3.1(+)/AAA-stop-nLuc-3XFLAG was a gift from Jeremy Wilusz (Addgene plasmid # 127310 ; http://n2t.net/addgene:127310 ; RRID:Addgene_127310)
